>Addgene plasmid #198869 | Opto-ACTU− | addgene full sequence | sequence record 392960 | Addgene NGS Result
TACCGCCATGCATTAGTTATTAATAGTAATCAATTACGGGGTCATTAGTTCATAGCCCATATATGGAGTT
CCGCGTTACATAACTTACGGTAAATGGCCCGCCTGGCTGACCGCCCAACGACCCCCGCCCATTGACGTCA
ATAATGACGTATGTTCCCATAGTAACGCCAATAGGGACTTTCCATTGACGTCAATGGGTGGAGTATTTAC
GGTAAACTGCCCACTTGGCAGTACATCAAGTGTATCATATGCCAAGTACGCCCCCTATTGACGTCAATGA
CGGTAAATGGCCCGCCTGGCATTATGCCCAGTACATGACCTTATGGGACTTTCCTACTTGGCAGTACATC
TACGTATTAGTCATCGCTATTACCATGGTGATGCGGTTTTGGCAGTACATCAATGGGCGTGGATAGCGGT
TTGACTCACGGGGATTTCCAAGTCTCCACCCCATTGACGTCAATGGGAGTTTGTTTTGGCACCAAAATCA
ACGGGACTTTCCAAAATGTCGTAACAACTCCGCCCCATTGACGCAAATGGGCGGTAGGCGTGTACGGTGG
GAGGTCTATATAAGCAGAGCTGGTTTAGTGAACCGTCAGATCCGCTAGCGCTACCGGACTCAGATCTCGA
GGCCACCATGAAGATGGACAAAAAGACTATAGTTTGGTTTAGAAGAGACCTAAGGATTGAGGATAATCCT
GCATTAGCAGCAGCTGCTCACGAAGGATCTGTTTTTCCTGTCTTCATTTGGTGTCCTGAAGAAGAAGGAC
AGTTTTATCCTGGAAGAGCTTCAAGATGGTGGATGAAACAATCACTTGCTCACTTATCTCAATCCTTGAA
GGCTCTTGGATCTGACCTCACTTTAATCAAAACCCACAACACGATTTCAGCGATCTTGGATTGTATCCGC
GTTACCGGTGCTACAAAAGTCGTCTTTAACCACCTCTATGATCCTGTTTCGTTAGTTCGGGACCATACCG
TAAAGGAGAAGCTGGTGGAACGTGGGATCTCTGTGCAAAGCTACAATGGAGATCTATTGTATGAACCGTG
GGAGATATACTGCGAAAAGGGCAAACCTTTTACGAGTTTCAATTCTTACTGGAAGAAATGCTTAGATATG
TCGATTGAATCCGTTATGCTTCCTCCTCCTTGGCGGTTGATGCCAATAACTGCAGCGGCTGAAGCGATTT
GGGCGTGTTCGATTGAAGAACTAGGGCTGGAGAATGAGGCCGAGAAACCGAGCAATGCGTTGTTAACTAG
AGCTTGGTCTCCAGGATGGAGCAATGCTGATAAGTTACTAAATGAGTTCATCGAGAAGCAGTTGATAGAT
TATGCAAAGAACAGCAAGAAAGTTGTTGGGAATTCTACTTCACTACTTTCTCCGTATCTCCATTTCGGGG
AAATAAGCGTCAGACACGTTTTCCAGTGTGCCCGGATGAAACAAATTATATGGGCAAGAGATAAGAACAG
TGAAGGAGAAGAAAGTGCAGATCTTTTTCTTAGGGGAATCGGTTTAAGAGAGTATTCTCGGTATATATGT
TTCAACTTCCCGTTTACTCACGAGCAATCGTTGTTGAGTCATCTTCGGTTTTTCCCTTGGGATGCTGATG
TTGATAAGTTCAAGGCCTGGAGACAAGGCAGGACCGGTTATCCGTTGGTGGATGCCGGAATGAGAGAGCT
TTGGGCTACCGGATGGATGCATAACAGAATAAGAGTGATTGTTTCAAGCTTTGCTGTGAAGTTTCTTCTC
CTTCCATGGAAATGGGGAATGAAGTATTTCTGGGATACACTTTTGGATGCTGATTTGGAATGTGACATCC
TTGGCTGGCAGTATATCTCTGGGAGTATCCCCGATGGCCACGAGCTTGATCGCTTGGACAATCCCGCGTT
ACAAGGCGCCAAATATGACCCAGAAGGTGAGTACATAAGGCAATGGCTTCCCGAGCTTGCGAGATTGCCA
ACTGAATGGATCCATCATCCATGGGACGCTCCTTTAACCGTACTCAAAGCTTCTGGTGTGGAACTCGGAA
CAAACTATGCGAAACCCATTGTAGACATCGACACAGCTCGTGAGCTACTAGCTAAAGCTATTTCAAGAAC
CCGTGAAGCACAGATCATGATCGGAGCAGCAGCCCGGGATCCACCGGTCGCCACCATGGTGAGCAAGGGC
GAGGAGGATAACATGGCCATCATCAAGGAGTTCATGCGCTTCAAGGTGCACATGGAGGGCTCCGTGAACG
GCCACGAGTTCGAGATCGAGGGCGAGGGCGAGGGCCGCCCCTACGAGGGCACCCAGACCGCCAAGCTGAA
GGTGACCAAGGGTGGCCCCCTGCCCTTCGCCTGGGACATCCTGTCCCCTCAGTTCATGTACGGCTCCAAG
GCCTACGTGAAGCACCCCGCCGACATCCCCGACTACTTGAAGCTGTCCTTCCCCGAGGGCTTCAAGTGGG
AGCGCGTGATGAACTTCGAGGACGGCGGCGTGGTGACCGTGACCCAGGACTCCTCCCTGCAGGACGGCGA
GTTCATCTACAAGGTGAAGCTGCGCGGCACCAACTTCCCCTCCGACGGCCCCGTAATGCAGAAGAAGACC
ATGGGCTGGGAGGCCTCCTCCGAGCGGATGTACCCCGAGGACGGCGCCCTGAAGGGCGAGATCAAGCAGA
GGCTGAAGCTGAAGGACGGCGGCCACTACGACGCTGAGGTCAAGACCACCTACAAGGCCAAGAAGCCCGT
GCAGCTGCCCGGCGCCTACAACGTCAACATCAAGTTGGACATCACCTCCCACAACGAGGACTACACCATC
GTGGAACAGTACGAACGCGCCGAGGGCCGCCACTCCACCGGCGGCATGGACGAGCTGTACAGCGCTGGGG
GCTCAGCAGGGGGTTCCAAAGTGGACATGGAAGAAGAGGAGGAGGAAGAGGAAGACATAATAATAGAGGA
CTATGACAGCGAGGAGACATAAGCGGCCGCGACTCTAGATCATAATCAGCCATACCACATTTGTAGAGGT
TTTACTTGCTTTAAAAAACCTCCCACACCTCCCCCTGAACCTGAAACATAAAATGAATGCAATTGTTGTT
GTTAACTTGTTTATTGCAGCTTATAATGGTTACAAATAAAGCAATAGCATCACAAATTTCACAAATAAAG
CATTTTTTTCACTGCATTCTAGTTGTGGTTTGTCCAAACTCATCAATGTATCTTAAGGCGTAAATTGTAA
GCGTTAATATTTTGTTAAAATTCGCGTTAAATTTTTGTTAAATCAGCTCATTTTTTAACCAATAGGCCGA
AATCGGCAAAATCCCTTATAAATCAAAAGAATAGACCGAGATAGGGT
[37 nt withheld, positions 3338-3374]
AAAGAACGTGGACTCCAACGTCAAAGG
[49 nt withheld, positions 3402-3450]
T
[91 nt withheld, positions 3452-3542]
G
[124 nt withheld, positions 3544-3667]
CAGGTGGCACTTTTCGGGGAAATGTGCGCGGAACCCCTATTTGTTTATTTTTCTAAATACATTCAAATAT
GTATCCGCTCATGAGACAATAACCCTGATAAATGCTTCAATAATATTGAAAAAGGAAGAGTCCTGAGGCG
GAAAGAACCAGCTGTGGAATGTGTGTCAGTTAGGGTGTGGAAAGTCCCCAGGCTCCCCAGCAGGCAGAAG
TATGCAAAGCATGCATCTCAATTAGTCAGCAACCAGGTGTGGAAAGTCCCCAGGCTCCCCAGCAGGCAGA
AGTATGCAAAGCATGCATCTCAATTAGTCAGCAACCATAGTCCCGCCCCTAACTCCGCCCATCCCGCCCC
TAACTCCGCCCAGTTCCGCCCATTCTCCGCCCCATGGCTGACTAATTTTTTTTATTTATGCAGAGGCCGA
GGCCGCCTCGGCCTCTGAGCTATTCCAGAAGTAGTGAGGAGGCTTTTTTGGAGGCCTAGGCTTTTGCAAA
GATCGATCAAGAGACAGGATGAGGATCGTTTCGCATGATTGAACAAGATGGATTGCACGCAGGTTCTCCG
GCCGCTTGGGTGGAGAGGCTATTCGGCTATGACTGGGCACAACAGACAATCGGCTGCTCTGATGCCGCCG
TGTTCCGGCTGTCAGCGCAGGGGCGCCCGGTTCTTTTTGTCAAGACCGACCTGTCCGGTGCCCTGAATGA
ACTGCAAGACGAGGCAGCGCGGCTATCGTGGCTGGCCACGACGGGCGTTCCTTGCGCAGCTGTGCTCGAC
GTTGTCACTGAAGCGGGAAGGGACTGGCTGCTATTGGGCGAAGTGCCGGGGCAGGATCTCCTGTCATCTC
ACCTTGCTCCTGCCGAGAAAGTATCCATCATGGCTGATGCAATGCGGCGGCTGCATACGCTTGATCCGGC
TACCTGCCCATTCGACCACCAAGCGAAACATCGCATCGAGCGAGCACGTACTCGGATGGAAGCCGGTCTT
GTCGATCAGGATGATCTGGACGAAGAGCATCAGGGGCTCGCGCCAGCCGAACTGTTCGCCAGGCTCAAGG
CGAGCATGCCCGACGGCGAGGATCTCGTCGTGACCCATGGCGATGCCTGCTTGCCGAATATCATGGTGGA
AAATGGCCGCTTTTCTGGATTCATCGACTGTGGCCGGCTGGGTGTGGCGGACCGCTATCAGGACATAGCG
TTGGCTACCCGTGATATTGCTGAAGAGCTTGGCGGCGAATGGGCTGACCGCTTCCTCGTGCTTTACGGTA
TCGCCGCTCCCGATTCGCAGCGCATCGCCTTCTATCGCCTTCTTGACGAGTTCTTCTGAGCGGGACTCTG
GGGTTCGAAATGACCGACCAAGCGACGCCCAACCTGCCATCACGAGATTTCGATTCCACCGCCGCCTTCT
ATGAAAGGTTGGGCTTCGGAATCGTTTTCCGGGACGCCGGCTGGATGATCCTCCAGCGCGGGGATCTCAT
GCTGGAGTTCTTCGCCCACCCTAGGGGGAGGCTAACTGAAACACGGAAGGAGACAATACCGGAAGGAACC
CGCGCTATGACGGCAATAAAAAGACAGAATAAAACGCACGGTGTTGGGTCGTTTGTTCATAAACGCGGGG
TTCGGTCCCAGGGCTGGCACTCTGTCGATACCCCACCGAGACCCCATTGGGGCCAATACGCCCGCGTTTC
TTCCTTTTCCCCACCCCACCCCCCAAGTTCGGGTGAAGGCCCAGGGCTCGCAGCCAACGTCGGGGCGGCA
GGCCCTGCCATAGCCTCAGGTTACTCATATATACTTTAGATTGATTTAAAACTTCATTTTTAATTTAAAA
GGATCTAGGTGAAGATCCTTTTTGATAATCTCATGACCAAAATCCCTTAACGTGAGTTTTCGTTCCACTG
AGCGTCAGACCCCGTAGAAAAGATCAAAGGATCTTCTTGAGATCCTTTTTTTCTGCGCGTAATCTGCTGC
TTGCAAACAAAAAAACCACCGCTACCAGCGGTGGTTTGTTTGCCGGATCAAGAGCTACCAACTCTTTTTC
CGAAGGTAACTGGCTTCAGCAGAGCGCAGATACCAAATACTGTTCTTCTAGTGTAGCCGTAGTTAGGCCA
CCACTTCAAGAACTCTGTAGCACCGCCTACATACCTCGCTCTGCTAATCCTGTTACCAGTGGCTGCTGCC
AGTGGCGATAAGTCGTGTCTTACCGGGTTGGACTCAAGACGATAGTTACCGGATAAGGCGCAGCGGTCGG
GCTGAACGGGGGGTTCGTGCACACAGCCCAGCTTGGAGCGAACGACCTACACCGAACTGAGATACCTACA
GCGTGAGCTATGAGAAAGCGCCACGCTTCCCGAAGGGAGAAAGGCGGACAGGTATCCGGTAAGCGGCAGG
GTCGGAACAGGAGAGCGCACGAGGGAGCTTCCAGGGGGAAACGCCTGGTATCTTTATAGTCCTGTCGGGT
TTCGCCACCTCTGACTTGAGCGTCGATTTTTGTGATGCTCGTCAGGGGGGCGGAGCCTATGGAAAAACGC
CAGCAACGCGGCCTTTTTACGGTTCCTGGCCTTTTGCTGGCCTTTTGCTCACATGTTCTTTCCTGCGTTA
TCCCCTGATTCTGTGGATAACCGTAT
Features (pLannotate 1.2.2; 16 found; start..end, strand, type, name):
     74..377     +  enhancer       CMV enhancer: human cytomegalovirus immediate early enhancer
    378..581     +  promoter       CMV promoter: human cytomegalovirus (CMV) immediate early promoter
    604..631     +  misc_feature   MCS (fragment): multiple cloning site
    638..2131    +  CDS            CRY2PHR: N-terminal photolyase homology region of Arabidopsis thaliana cryptochrome 2 binds to CIB1 upon exposure to blue light (Kennedy et al., 2010)
   2132..2148    +  misc_feature   MCS (fragment): multiple cloning site
   2156..2860    +  CDS            mCherry: mCherry is a basic (constitutively fluorescent) red fluorescent protein published in 2004, derived from Discosoma sp.. It is reported to be a very rapidly-maturing monomer with low acid sensitivity.
   2978..3061    +  CDS            large T antigen (fragment): large T antigen from SV40 (simian virus 40)
   3084..3205    +  polyA_signal   SV40 poly(A) signal: SV40 polyadenylation signal
   3239..3667    -  rep_origin     f1 ori (sequence partly withheld): f1 bacteriophage origin of replication; arrow indicates direction of (+) strand synthesis
   3694..3798    +  promoter       AmpR promoter: bla
   3800..4157    +  promoter       SV40 promoter: SV40 enhancer and early promoter
   4192..4986    +  CDS            NeoR/KanR: aminoglycoside phosphotransferase from Tn5; aph(3')-II (or nptII); confers resistance to neomycin, kanamycin, and G418 (Geneticin®)
   5007..5159    +  CDS            ble (fragment): BLE_KLEPN - Experimental evidence at protein level: Swiss-Prot protein existence level 1. Binding protein with a strong affinity to the bleomycin family of antibiotics. Binds to CL990; an antimitotic-antibiotic compound. From Klebsiella pneumoniae.
   5218..5265    +  polyA_signal   HSV TK poly(A) signal: herpes simplex virus thymidine kinase polyadenylation signal (Cole and Stacy, 1985)
   5356..5372    -  polyA_signal   bGH poly(A) signal (fragment): bovine growth hormone polyadenylation signal
   5594..6182    +  rep_origin     ori: high-copy-number ColE1/pMB1/pBR322/pUC origin of replication
