[The description below was written by a language model from this plasmid's Addgene catalogue record and pLannotate feature annotations shown in this document.]
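Description:
Opto-ACTU− is a mammalian expression plasmid built on the Clontech pmCherryN1 backbone (6,283 bp in total) that encodes a light-recruitable, negatively charged fusion protein. Transcription is driven by the human CMV immediate-early enhancer and promoter and terminated by an SV40 polyadenylation signal. The open reading frame begins with CRY2PHR, the N-terminal photolyase homology region of Arabidopsis cryptochrome 2, which binds CIB1 when exposed to blue light. It continues into the monomeric red fluorescent protein mCherry and ends with a short (about 100 bp) insert from mouse Rad17 described as a polyanionic tail carrying a net charge of −14. This tail was cloned between BsrGI and NotI sites downstream of mCherry. It is not annotated as its own feature in the automated table, although there is an unannotated gap after mCherry in the expected position. The short hits to SV40 large T antigen, ble and the bGH poly(A) signal are fragments typical of this backbone family.

The plasmid is propagated in E. coli at high copy from a pUC-type ColE1 origin and also carries an f1 origin. A single NeoR/KanR cassette, preceded by both a bacterial promoter and the SV40 early promoter and followed by the HSV TK poly(A) signal, gives kanamycin resistance in bacteria and can support G418 selection in mammalian cells.

The stated purpose is optogenetic recruitment to alter the surface charge of the inner leaflet of the plasma membrane. Blue light would drive the CRY2PHR fusion onto a CIB1-type anchor, presumably membrane-localised and supplied on a separate construct that this record does not describe. This delivers the anionic peptide to the membrane while mCherry reports its relocalisation. The associated study concerns membrane surface charge in cell polarity and migration.
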