Addgene plasmid #198869: Opto-ACTU−
Purpose: Optogenetic recruitment construct to increase inner membrane surface charge
Depositing lab: Peter Devreotes. Depositing organization: Johns Hopkins University and School of Medicine. Publication: Spatiotemporal dynamics of membrane surface charge regulates cell polarity and migration. Banerjee T, Biswas D, Pal DS, Miao Y, Iglesias PA, Devreotes PN. Nat Cell Biol. 2022 Oct;24(10):1499-1515. doi: 10.1038/s41556-022-00997-7. Epub 2022 Oct 6. PubMed 36202973.
Backbone
  Vector backbone: pmCherryN1
  Backbone manufacturer: Clontech
  Backbone size w/o insert (bp): 4722
  Total vector size (bp): 6283
  Vector type: Mammalian Expression, Synthetic Biology
Growth in bacteria
  Bacterial resistance: Kanamycin, 50 μg/mL
  Growth temperature: 37°C
  Growth strain: DH5alpha
  Copy number: High Copy
Gene/Insert
  Gene/Insert name: Rad17 polyanionic tail (-14)
  Species: M. musculus (mouse)
  Insert size (bp): 101
  Promoter: CMV
  Tag / fusion protein: CRY2PHR-mCherry (N terminal on insert)
  Cloning method: Restriction Enzyme; 5′ cloning site BsrGI (not destroyed); 3′ cloning site NotI (not destroyed)
  Sequencing primers: 5′ mCherry-F; 3′ SV40pA-R
Terms and licenses: Academic/Nonprofit Terms; Industry Terms: Not Available to Industry
How to cite: Opto-ACTU− was a gift from Peter Devreotes (Addgene plasmid # 198869 ; http://n2t.net/addgene:198869 ; RRID:Addgene_198869)
